>Addgene plasmid #25428 | -2.5lacZ | addgene partial sequence | sequence record 31120 | 25428 with LacZ-R
CCGCTTCTGGTGCCGGAACCAGGCAAAGCGCCATTCGCCATTCAGGCTGCGCAACTGTTGGGAAGGGCGA
TCGGTGCGGGCCTCTTCGCTATTACGCCAGCTGGCGAAAGGGGGATGTGCTGCAAGGCGATTAAGTTGGG
TAACGCCAGGGTTTTCCCAGTCACGACGTTGTAAAACGACGGGATCGATCTCGCCATACAGCGCGTTGAA
ACGCTGGGCAATATCGCGGCTCAGTTCGAGGTGCTGTTTCTGGTCTTCACCCACCGGTACCTTACGCTTC
TTCTTTGGAGCAGTCATTTTTTCTGAGCTCGGTACCCGGGGATCCTCTAGAGTCGAGATCGGGCCCCCCC
AACCCAAGCGGCAGAGAGTGGCCGGAACTTTCTGCCGCTCGGGAGCCCCGGCTGTAGATAGCAAAGTGCT
GGCAGTCTGAATGCCCACCCACTGTCCCCCACCCCTCCCTCTCCTGTCCGGCCTGATTTGTGGTTAAGGA
AAGCGGCGGCAGCGCCCCAGGGCTTCCTCACCCCTAGCTTCTCGCCAGGCGCCCTGGGCTATTTATCCGT
AGTAGCCTAAACGCCCCGGAGCCCAGGCGGGCAGCTGGGGGAGGGGGAGTCCGAGGCCAATAGGAACACT
GCGGGGCGGGGCTTGGGGGGGGTCCCCGGGGTGGCCGCAGGGGCCCGCAGACTGGCCAGCCAGCCCGCCC
CTCCACACTGGCGTGCGCGCTAGGTCCCCTACCGGGCAGGGAGGGAGGGAGCGACCGGCAGCCCTAGGCG
GCTGCACTTGGCTCTCCGGCACGCCCTTTCCAAACCTCTCCAACACCCGACTGCTGTAT
