[The description below was written by a language model from this plasmid's Addgene catalogue record.]
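Description:
-2.5lacZ is a promoter-reporter plasmid built on pPD46.21, a lacZ fusion vector of about 6.1 kb, and is catalogued as a mammalian expression/reporter construct. It is propagated in E. coli under ampicillin selection. The record does not state the origin of replication or the copy number, and no feature table is provided, so the backbone elements beyond the lacZ reporter and the ampicillin marker cannot be detailed here.

The payload is a fragment of human MYOD1 (MyoD) upstream sequence, listed as an insert of about 2.7 kb and described by the depositor as a 2.5 kb promoter fragment, which gives the plasmid its name. It was excised as a SalI-XhoI fragment and ligated into the SalI site of the vector. Because SalI and XhoI ends are compatible, the junction formed with the XhoI end regenerates neither site. The catalogue fields, however, list both flanking sites as SalI and both as destroyed, which differs somewhat from the depositor's comment. The promoter lies upstream of lacZ, so beta-galactosidase production reports the transcriptional activity of the MyoD proximal regulatory region and can be scored by standard enzymatic or histochemical staining.

The associated study concerns embryonic activation of the myoD gene and its control by a conserved distal element. In that context, this construct plausibly serves as a promoter-only reporter, showing what the proximal sequence can drive alone and giving a platform to which candidate enhancer fragments can be added. The record itself does not spell out this use, nor does it state the delivery route, such as transfection or transgenesis.
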