Addgene plasmid #25428: -2.5lacZ
Depositing lab: Charles P. Emerson Jr. Depositing organization: Institute for Cancer Research d/b/a the Research Institute of Fox Chase Cancer Center. Publication: Embryonic activation of the myoD gene is regulated by a highly conserved distal control element. Goldhamer DJ, Brunk BP, Faerman A, King A, Shani M, Emerson CP. Development. 1995 Mar . 121(3):637-49. PubMed 7720572.
Backbone
  Vector backbone: pPD46.21
  Backbone manufacturer: Fire et al., 1990
  Backbone size w/o insert (bp): 6110
  Vector type: Mammalian Expression ; Reporter construct
Growth in bacteria
  Bacterial resistance: Ampicillin, 100 μg/mL
  Growth temperature: 37°C
  Growth strain: DH5alpha
  Copy number: Unknown
Gene/Insert
  Gene/Insert name: Myo D Promoter (alt name: MyoD)
  Species: H. sapiens (human)
  Insert size (bp): 2700
  Entrez Gene: MYOD1 (a.k.a. CMYP17, MYF3, MYOD, MYODRIF, PUM, bHLHc1)
  Tag / fusion protein: lacZ (C terminal on insert)
  Cloning method: Restriction Enzyme; 5′ cloning site SalI (destroyed during cloning); 3′ cloning site SalI (destroyed during cloning)
  Sequencing primers: 5′ n/A; 3′ LacZ-R
Terms and licenses: Academic/Nonprofit Terms; Industry Terms: Not Available to Industry
Depositor comments: A SalI-XhoI fragment containing the 2.5 kb promoter fragment was cloned into the SalI site of pPD46.21, destroying the XhoI site.
How to cite: -2.5lacZ was a gift from Charles P. Emerson Jr. (Addgene plasmid # 25428 ; http://n2t.net/addgene:25428 ; RRID:Addgene_25428)
